Addgene plasmid #25410: pEGFPm-DAD
Depositing lab: Arthur Alberts. Publication: Identification of a carboxyl-terminal diaphanous-related formin homology protein autoregulatory domain. Alberts AS. J Biol Chem. 2001 Jan 26. 276(4):2824-30. 10.1074/jbc.M006205200 PubMed 11035012.
Backbone
  Vector backbone: EF-BOS
  Backbone size w/o insert (bp): 3000
  Vector type: Mammalian Expression
Growth in bacteria
  Bacterial resistance: Ampicillin, 100 μg/mL
  Growth temperature: 37°C
  Growth strain: DH5alpha
  Copy number: Unknown
Gene/Insert
  Gene/Insert name: Diap3 (alt names: Diap3 Diaphanous-autoregulatory domain; mDia2 DAD; Diap3 DAD)
  Species: M. musculus (mouse)
  Insert size (bp): 433
  Mutation: mDia2 Amino Acids 1031-1171; Q1091P mutation
  Entrez Gene: Diaph3 (a.k.a. 4930417P13Rik, Dia2, Diap3, Drf3, p134MDia2)
  Tag / fusion protein: His (N terminal on backbone); Myc (N terminal on backbone); EGFP (N terminal on backbone)
  Cloning method: Restriction Enzyme; 5′ cloning site BamHI (not destroyed); 3′ cloning site EcoRI (not destroyed)
  Sequencing primers: 5′ GCC ATC TAT TGC TTA CAT TTG CTT CTG ACA CAA CTG; 3′ CCA GGG CAT TAG CCA CAC CAG CCA CCA CTT TCT G
Terms and licenses: Academic/Nonprofit Terms; Industry Terms: Not Available to Industry
Depositor comments: The Q1091P mutation in the DAD region was not intentional and may have been a cloning error.
How to cite: pEGFPm-DAD was a gift from Arthur Alberts (Addgene plasmid # 25410 ; http://n2t.net/addgene:25410 ; RRID:Addgene_25410)
