[The description below was written by a language model from this plasmid's Addgene catalogue record and pLannotate feature annotations shown in this document.]
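Description:
pEGFPm-DAD is a mammalian expression plasmid built on the EF-BOS backbone that produces a tagged, fluorescent version of the Diaphanous-autoregulatory domain (DAD) of mouse mDia2 (Diap3/Diaph3). It is propagated in E. coli through a high-copy ColE1/pUC-type origin and selected with ampicillin via the β-lactamase gene. The sequenced record is about 6.0 kb, which is noticeably larger than the sum of the catalogued backbone and insert sizes. Remnants of lac regulatory elements, lacZα, bom, rop and a short SV40 small t fragment are cloning-vector leftovers with no evident role in expression.

The expression cassette is driven by the strong constitutive human EF-1α promoter and is terminated by a β-globin fragment and polyadenylation signal. Downstream of the promoter lies a GFP coding sequence, which the annotation tool labels mgfp5 but the catalogue describes as EGFP. It is followed by a roughly 420 bp Diaph3 fragment encoding mDia2 amino acids 1031–1171, cloned between BamHI and EcoRI sites that remain intact. According to the catalogue, His and Myc epitopes are also supplied by the backbone at the N terminus, although they are not individually annotated in the feature table.

Diaph3 is a Rho-regulated formin that nucleates and elongates actin filaments and contributes to stress fibre formation, cytokinesis and serum response factor activation. The DAD is its carboxyl-terminal autoregulatory region. Expressing the isolated domain as a GFP fusion lets it be visualised and detected in transfected cells, for studies of formin autoregulation. The insert carries a Q1091P substitution that the depositor considers unintentional, probably a cloning error.
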