Features (pLannotate 1.2.2; 16 found; start..end, strand, type, name):
     96..200     +  promoter       AmpR promoter: bla
    201..1061    +  CDS            AmpR: β-lactamase; bla; confers resistance to ampicillin, carbenicillin, and related antibiotics
   1232..1820    +  rep_origin     ori: high-copy-number ColE1/pMB1/pBR322/pUC origin of replication
   2003..2095    +  CDS            lacI (fragment): lac repressor; lacI; The lac repressor binds to the lac operator to inhibit transcription in E. coli. This inhibition can be relieved by adding lactose or isopropyl-β-D-thiogalactopyranoside (IPTG).
   2108..2129    +  protein_bind   CAP binding site: CAP binding activates transcription in the presence of cAMP. E. coli catabolite activator protein
   2144..2174    +  promoter       lac promoter: promoter for the E. coli lac operon
   2182..2198    +  protein_bind   lac operator: The lac repressor binds to the lac operator to inhibit transcription in E. coli. This inhibition can be relieved by adding lactose or isopropyl-β-D-thiogalactopyranoside (IPTG). lac repressor encoded by lacI
   2263..2329    +  CDS            small t antigen (fragment): SV40 (simian virus 40) small t antigen
   2336..3514    +  promoter       EF-1α promoter: strong constitutive promoter for human elongation factor EF-1α
   3658..4365    +  CDS            mgfp5: GFP with folding enhancement mutations; mgfp5; suitable for expression in plants due to removal of a cryptic intron
   4372..4794    +  CDS            Diaph3 (fragment): DIAP3_MOUSE - Also known as Diap3. Experimental evidence at protein level: Swiss-Prot protein existence level 1. Actin nucleation and elongation factor required for the assembly of F-actin structures, such as actin cables and stress fibers (PubMed:10678165, PubMed:23558171). Required for cytokinesis, stress fiber formation and transcriptional activation of the serum response factor (PubMed:10678165, PubMed:23558171). Binds to GTP-bound form of Rho and to profilin: acts in a Rho-dependent manner to recruit profilin to the membrane, where it promotes actin polymerization (PubMed:10678165). DFR p
   4832..4906    +  CDS            HBB (fragment): HBB_PONPY - Experimental evidence at transcript level: Swiss-Prot protein existence level 2. Involved in oxygen transport from the lung to the various peripheral tissues. From Pongo pygmaeus (Bornean orangutan).
   4910..5304    +  polyA_signal   β-globin poly(A): human β-globin polyadenylation signal
   5614..5768    +  CDS            lacZα (fragment): LacZα fragment of β-galactosidase; lacZ fragment
   5774..5873    -  misc_feature   bom (fragment): basis of mobility region from pBR322
   5975..1       -  CDS            rop (fragment) (across the origin): Rop protein, which maintains plasmids at low copy number; rop
>Addgene plasmid #25410 | pEGFPm-DAD | addgene full sequence | sequence record 409983 | Addgene NGS Result
GACGAAAGGGCCTCGTGATACGCCTATTTTTATAGGTTAATGTCATGATAATAATGGTTTCTTAGACGTC
AGGTGGCACTTTTCGGGGAAATGTGCGCGGAACCCCTATTTGTTTATTTTTCTAAATACATTCAAATATG
TATCCGCTCATGAGACAATAACCCTGATAAATGCTTCAATAATATTGAAAAAGGAAGAGTATGAGTATTC
AACATTTCCGTGTCGCCCTTATTCCCTTTTTTGCGGCATTTTGCCTTCCTGTTTTTGCTCACCCAGAAAC
GCTGGTGAAAGTAAAAGATGCTGAAGATCAGTTGGGTGCACGAGTGGGTTACATCGAACTGGATCTCAAC
AGCGGTAAGATCCTTGAGAGTTTTCGCCCCGAAGAACGTTTTCCAATGATGAGCACTTTTAAAGTTCTGC
TATGTGGCGCGGTATTATCCCGTATTGACGCCGGGCAAGAGCAACTCGGTCGCCGCATACACTATTCTCA
GAATGACTTGGTTGAGTACTCACCAGTCACAGAAAAGCATCTTACGGATGGCATGACAGTAAGAGAATTA
TGCAGTGCTGCCATAACCATGAGTGATAACACTGCGGCCAACTTACTTCTGACAACGATCGGAGGACCGA
AGGAGCTAACCGCTTTTTTGCACAACATGGGGGATCATGTAACTCGCCTTGATCGTTGGGAACCGGAGCT
GAATGAAGCCATACCAAACGACGAGCGTGACACCACGATGCCTGTAGCAATGGCAACAACGTTGCGCAAA
CTATTAACTGGCGAACTACTTACTCTAGCTTCCCGGCAACAATTAATAGACTGGATGGAGGCGGATAAAG
TTGCAGGACCACTTCTGCGCTCGGCCCTTCCGGCTGGCTGGTTTATTGCTGATAAATCTGGAGCCGGTGA
GCGTGGGTCTCGCGGTATCATTGCAGCACTGGGGCCAGATGGTAAGCCCTCCCGTATCGTAGTTATCTAC
ACGACGGGGAGTCAGGCAACTATGGATGAACGAAATAGACAGATCGCTGAGATAGGTGCCTCACTGATTA
AGCATTGGTAACTGTCAGACCAAGTTTACTCATATATACTTTAGATTGATTTAAAACTTCATTTTTAATT
TAAAAGGATCTAGGTGAAGATCCTTTTTGATAATCTCATGACCAAAATCCCTTAACGTGAGTTTTCGTTC
CACTGAGCGTCAGACCCCGTAGAAAAGATCAAAGGATCTTCTTGAGATCCTTTTTTTCTGCGCGTAATCT
GCTGCTTGCAAACAAAAAAACCACCGCTACCAGCGGTGGTTTGTTTGCCGGATCAAGAGCTACCAACTCT
TTTTCCGAAGGTAACTGGCTTCAGCAGAGCGCAGATACCAAATACTGTTCTTCTAGTGTAGCCGTAGTTA
GGCCACCACTTCAAGAACTCTGTAGCACCGCCTACATACCTCGCTCTGCTAATCCTGTTACCAGTGGCTG
CTGCCAGTGGCGATAAGTCGTGTCTTACCGGGTTGGACTCAAGACGATAGTTACCGGATAAGGCGCAGCG
GTCGGGCTGAACGGGGGGTTCGTGCACACAGCCCAGCTTGGAGCGAACGACCTACACCGAACTGAGATAC
CTACAGCGTGAGCTATGAGAAAGCGCCACGCTTCCCGAAGGGAGAAAGGCGGACAGGTATCCGGTAAGCG
GCAGGGTCGGAACAGGAGAGCGCACGAGGGAGCTTCCAGGGGGAAACGCCTGGTATCTTTATAGTCCTGT
CGGGTTTCGCCACCTCTGACTTGAGCGTCGATTTTTGTGATGCTCGTCAGGGGGGCGGAGCCTATGGAAA
AACGCCAGCAACGCGGCCTTTTTACGGTTCCTGGCCTTTTGCTGGCCTTTTGCTCACATGTTCTTTCCTG
CGTTATCCCCTGATTCTGTGGATAACCGTATTACCGCCTTTGAGTGAGCTGATACCGCTCGCCGCAGCCG
AACGACCGAGCGCAGCGAGTCAGTGAGCGAGGAAGCGGAAGAGCGCCCAATACGCAAACCGCCTCTCCCC
GCGCGTTGGCCGATTCATTAATGCAGCTGGCACGACAGGTTTCCCGACTGGAAAGCGGGCAGTGAGCGCA
ACGCAATTAATGTGAGTTAGCTCACTCATTAGGCACCCCAGGCTTTACACTTTATGCTTCCGGCTCGTAT
GTTGTGTGGAATTGTGAGCGGATAACAATTTCACACAGGAAACAGCTATGACATGATTACGAATTAATTC
GAGCTCGCCCAGCTTTGCAAAGATGGATAAAGTTTTAAACAGAGAGGAATCTTTGCAGCTAATGGACCTT
CTAGGTCTTGAAAGGAGTGGGAATTGGCTCCGGTGCCCGTCAGTGGGCAGAGCGCACATCGCCCACAGTC
CCCGAGAAGTTGGGGGGAGGGGTCGGCAATTGAACCGGTGCCTAGAGAAGGTGGCGCGGGGTAAACTGGG
AAAGTGATGTCGTGTACTGGCTCCGCCTTTTTCCCGAGGGTGGGGGAGAACCGTATATAAGTGCAGTAGT
CGCCGTGAACGTTCTTTTTCGCAACGGGTTTGCCGCCAGAACACAGGTAAGTGCCGTGTGTGGTTCCCGC
GGGCCTGGCCTCTTTACGGGTTATGGCCCTTGCGTGCCTTGAATTACTTCCACCTGGCTGCAGTACGTGA
TTCTTGATCCCGAGCTTCGGGTTGGAAGTGGGTGGGAGAGTTCGAGGCCTTGCGCTTAAGGAGCCCCTTC
GCCTCGTGCTTGAGTTGAGGCCTGGCCTGGGCGCTGGGGCCGCCGCGTGCGAATCTGGTGGCACCTTCGC
GCCTGTCTCGCTGCTTTCGATAAGTCTCTAGCCATTTAAAATTTTTGATGACCTGCTGCGACGCTTTTTT
TCTGGCAAGATAGTCTTGTAAATGCGGGCCAAGATCTGCACACTGGTATTTCGGTTTTTGGGGCCGCGGG
CGGCGACGGGGCCCGTGCGTCCCAGCGCACATGTTCGGCGAGGCGGGGCCTGCGAGCGCGGCCACCGAGA
ATCGGACGGGGGTAGTCTCAAGCTGGCCGGCCTGCTCTGGTGCCTGGCCTCGCGCCGCCGTGTATCGCCC
CGCCCTGGGCGGCAAGGCTGGCCCGGTCGGCACCAGTTGCGTGAGCGGAAAGATGGCCGCTTCCCGGCCC
TGCTGCAGGGAGCTCAAAATGGAGGACGCGGCGCTCGGGAGAGCGGGCGGGTGAGTCACCCACACAAAGG
AAAAGGGCCTTTCCGTCCTCAGCCGTCGCTTCATGTGACTCCACGGAGTACCGGGCGCCGTCCAGGCACC
TCGATTAGTTCTCGAGCTTTTGGAGTACGTCGTCTTTAGGTTGGGGGGAGGGGTTTTATGCGATGGAGTT
TCCCCACACTGAGTGGGTGGAGACTGAAGTTAGGCCAGCTTGGCACTTGATGTAATTCTCCTTGGAATTT
GCCCTTTTTGAGTTTGGATCTTGGTTCATTCTCAAGCCTCAGACAGTGGTTCAAAGTTTTTTTCTTCCAT
TTCAGGTGTCGTGAGGAATTAGCTTGCTTACATTTGCTTCTGACACAACTGTGTTCACTAGCAACCTCAA
ACAGACACCATGCCGCATCACCACCATCATCACGCCATGCCGGAGCAGAAGCTGATATCCGAGGAGGACC
TGGCCATGGCCGGATCTAGTAAAGGAGAAGAACTTTTCACTGGAGTTGTCCCAATTCTTGTTGAATTAGA
TGGTGATGTTAATGGGCACAAATTTTCTGTCAGTGGAGAGGGTGAAGGTGATGCAACATACGGAAAACTT
ACCCTTAAATTTATTTGCACTACTGGAAAACTACCTGTTCCATGGCCAACACTTGTCACTACTCTCACTT
ATGGTGTTCAATGCTTTTCAAGATACCCAGATCATATGAAGCGGCACGACTTCTTCAAGAGCGCCATGCC
TGAGGGATACGTGCAGGAGAGGACCATCTTCTTCAAGGACGACGGGAACTACAAGACACGTGCTGAAGTC
AAGTTTGAGGGAGACACCCTCGTCAACAGGATCGAGCTTAAGGGAATCGATTTCAAGGAGGACGGAAACA
TCCTCGGCCACAAGTTGGAATACAACTACAACTCCCACAACGTATACATCATGGCCGACAAGCAAAAGAA
CGGCATCAAAGCCAACTTCAAGACCCGCCACAACATCGAAGACGGCGGCGTGCAACTCGCTGATCATTAT
CAACAAAATACTCCAATTGGCGATGGCCCTGTCCTTTTACCAGACAACCATTACCTGTCCACACAATCTG
CCCTTTCGAAAGATCCCAACGAAAAGAGAGACCACATGGTCCTTCTTGAGTTTGTAACAGCTGCTGGGAT
TACACATGGCATGGATGAACTATACGGATCCATGAAAACTGAGGGAGATGAGACAGGAGTGATGGATAGT
CTGCTGGAGGCCTTGCAGTCAGGGGCTGCCTTCCGCGACAGAAGAAAAAGGACACCAAAGCTGAAAGATA
TTCGGCAGAGTCTCAGCCCGATGTCTCAGAGGCCTGTTCTCAAAGTTTGTAACCATGAAAATCAGAAAAT
GCCGTTGACAGAAGGGTCACGTCCACACCACAGTATCAATTGCAACTCCACCAGGACTCCAGTCGCCAAG
GAGCTTAATTATAATCTAGACACTCATGCGTCTACAGGGAGGATCAAGGCAGTTGAGAAGGAAGCCTGTA
ATGCAGAAAGCAACAAAAAAAAGGAAATGGAACTTCTTGGCTCTGTTGCTAAAAGCGAATCAGTTCCTGA
AGTTGAAGCCCTGCTGGCAAGATTACGAGCTTTATAAGAATTCCTCGAGATCGATTAGACTAGTCTAGAA
ATTCACCCCACCAGTGCAGGCTGCCTATCAGAAAGTGGTGGCTGGTGTGGCTAATGCCCTGGCCCACAAG
TATCACTAAGCTCGCTTTCTTGCTGTCCAATTTCTATTAAAGGTTCCTTTGTTCCCTAAGTCCAACTACT
AAACTGGGGGATATTATGAAGGGCCTTGAGCATCTGGATTCTGCCTAATAAAAAACATTTATTTTCATTG
CAATGATGTATTTAAATTATTTCTGAATATTTTACTAAAAAGGGAATGTGGGAGGTCAGTGCATTTAAAA
CATAAAGAAATGAAGAGCTAGTTCAAACCTTGGGAAAATACACTATATCTTAAACTCCATGAAAGAAGGT
GAGGCTGCAAACAGCTAATGCACATTGGCAACAGCCCCTGATGCCTATGCCTTATTCATCCCTCAGAAAA
GGATTCAAGTAGAGGCTTGATTTGGAGGTTAAAGTTTTGCTATGCTGTATTTTACATTACTTATTGTTTT
AGCTGTCCTCATGAATGTCTTTTCACTACCCATTTGCTTATCCTGCATCTCTCAGCCTTGACTCCACTCA
GTTCTCTTGCTTAGAGATACCACCTTTCCCCTGAAGTGTTCCTTCCATGTTTTACGGCGAGATGGTTTCT
CCTCGCCTGGCCACTCAGCCTTAGTTGTCTCTGTTGTCTTATAGAGGTCTACTTGAAGAAGGAAAAACAG
GGGGCATGGTTTGACTGTCCTGTGAGCCCTTCTTCCCTGCCTCCCCCACTCACAGTGACCCGGAATCTGC
AGCCCAAGCTTGGCACTGGCCGTCGTTTTACAACGTCGTGACTGGGAAAACCCTGGCGTTACCCAACTTA
ATCGCCTTGCAGCACATCCCCCTTTCGCCAGCTGGCGTAATAGCGAAGAGGCCCGCACCGATCGCCCTTC
CCAACAGTTGCGCAGCCTGAATGGCGAATGGCGCCTGATGCGGTATTTTCTCCTTACGCATCTGTGCGGT
ATTTCACACCGCATATGGTGCACTCTCAGTACAATCTGCTCTGATGCCGCATAGTTAAGCCAGCCCCGAC
ACCCGCCAACACCCGCTGACGCGCCCTGACGGGCTTGTCTGCTCCCGGCATCCGCTTACAGACAAGCTGT
GACCGTCTCCGGGAGCTGCATGTGTCAGAGGTTTTCACCGTCATCACCGAAACGCGCGA
