>Addgene plasmid #25410 | pEGFPm-DAD | addgene partial sequence | sequence record 31108 | 25410 with GFP-F
GACTATACGGATCCNTGAAAACTGAGGGAGATGAGACAGGAGTGATGGATAGTCTGCTGGAGGCCTTGCA
GTCAGGGGCTGCCTTCCGCGACAGAAGAAAAAGGACACCAAAGCTGAAAGATATTCGGCAGAGTCTCAGC
CCGATGTCTCAGAGGCCTGTTCTCAAAGTTTGTAACCATGAAAATCAGAAAATGCCGTTGACAGAAGGGT
CACGTCCACACCACAGTATCAATTGCAACTCCACCAGGACTCCAGTCGCCAAGGAGCTTAATTATAATCT
AGACACTCATGCGTCTACAGGGAGGATCAAGGCAGTTGAGAAGGAAGCCTGTAATGCAGAAAGCAACAAA
AAAAAGGAAATGGAACTTCTTGGCTCTGTTGCTAAAAGCGAATCAGTTCCTGAAGTTGAAGCCCTGCTGG
CAAGATTACGAGCTTTATAAGAATTCCTCGAGATCGATTAGACTAGTCTAGAAATTCACCCCACCAGTGC
AGGCTGCCTATCAGAAAGTGGTGGCTGGTGTGGCTAATGCCCTGGCCCACAAGTATCACTAAGCTCGCTT
TCTTGCTGTCCAATTTCTATTAAAGGTTCCTTTGTTCCCTAAGTCCAACTACTAAACTGGGGGATATTAT
GAAGGGCCTTGAGCATCTGGATTCTGCCTAATAAAAAACATTTATTTTCATTGCAATGATGTATTTAAAT
TATTTCTGAATATTTTACTAAAAAGGGAATGTGGGAGGTCAGTGCATTTAAAACATAAAGAAATGAAGAG
CTAGTTCAAACCTTGGGAAAATACACTATATCTTAAACTCCATGAAAGAAGGTGAGGCTGCAAACAGCTA
ATGCACATTGGCAACAGCCCCTGATGCCTATGCCTTATTCATCCCTCANAAAAGGATTCAAGTAGAGGCT
TGATTTGGAGGTTAAAGTTNTGNNNNGCTGTATTTTACATTACTTATTGTTTTAGCTGNCCNNCANNATG
NCT
