>Addgene plasmid #25410 | pEGFPm-DAD | addgene partial sequence | sequence record 97502 | EF1a-F 5'-TCAAGCCTCAGACAGTGGTTC-3'
ATTAGCTTGCTTACATTTGCTTCTGACACAACTGTGTTCACTAGCAACCTCAAACAGACACCATGCCGCA
TCACCACCATCATCACGCCATGCCGGAGCAGAAGCTGATATCCGAGGAGGACCTGGCCATGGCCGGATCT
AGTAAAGGAGAAGAACTTTTCACTGGAGTTGTCCCAATTCTTGTTGAATTAGATGGTGATGTTAATGGGC
ACAAATTTTCTGTCAGTGGAGAGGGTGAAGGTGATGCAACATACGGAAAACTTACCCTTAAATTTATTTG
CACTACTGGAAAACTACCTGTTCCATGGCCAACACTTGTCACTACTCTCACTTATGGTGTTCAATGCTTT
TCAAGATACCCAGATCATATGAAGCGGCACGACTTCTTCAAGAGCGCCATGCCTGAGGGATACGTGCAGG
AGAGGACCATCTTCTTCAAGGACGACGGGAACTACAAGACACGTGCTGAAGTCAAGTTTGAGGGAGACAC
CCTCGTCAACAGGATCGAGCTTAAGGGAATCGATTTCAAGGAGGACGGAAACATCCTCGGCCACAAGTTG
GAATACAACTACAACTCCCACAACGTATACATCATGGCCGACAAGCAAAAGAACGGCATCAAAGCCAACT
TCAAGACCCGCCACAACATCGAAGACGGCGGCGTGCAACTCGCTGATCATTATCAACAAAATACTCCAAT
TGGCGATGGCCCTGTCCTTTTACCAGACAACCATTACCTGTCCACACAATCTGCCCTTTCGAAAGATCCC
AACGAA
