>Addgene plasmid #25410 | pEGFPm-DAD | addgene partial sequence | sequence record 97503 | M13-F20 5'-TGTAAAACGACGGCCAGT-3'
GGGGAGGCAGGGAAGAAGGGCTCACAGGACAGTCAAACCATGCCCCCTGTTTTTCCTTCTTCAAGTAGAC
CTCTATAAGACAACAGAGACAACTAAGGCTGAGTGGCCAGGCGAGGAGAAACCATCTCGCCGTAAAACAT
GGAAGGAACACTTCAGGGGAAAGGTGGTATCTCTAAGCAAGAGAACTGAGTGGAGTCAAGGCTGAGAGAT
GCAGGATAAGCAAATGGGTAGTGAAAAGACATTCATGAGGACAGCTAAAACAATAAGTAATGTAAAATAC
AGCATAGCAAAACTTTAACCTCCAAATCAAGCCTCTACTTGAATCCTTTTCTGAGGGATGAATAAGGCAT
AGGCATCAGGGGCTGTTGCCAATGTGCATTAGCTGTTTGCAGCCTCACCTTCTTTCATGGAGTTTAAGAT
ATAGTGTATTTTCCCAAGGTTTGAACTAGCTCTTCATTTCTTTATGTTTTAAATGCACTGACCTCCCACA
TTCCCTTTTTAGTAAAATATTCAGAAATAATTTAAATACATCATTGCAATGAAAATAAATGTTTTTTATT
AGGCAGAATCCAGATGCTCAAGGCCCTTCATAATATCCCCCAGTTTAGTAGTTGGACTTAGGGAACAAAG
GAACCTTTAATAGAAATTGGACAGCAAGAAAGCGAGCTTAGTGATACTTGTGGGCCAGGGCATTAGCCAC
ACCAGCCACCACTTTCTGATAGGCAGCCTGCACTGGTGGGGTGAATTTCTAGACTAGTCTAATCGATCTC
GAGGAATTCTTATAAAGCTCGTAATCTTGCCAGCAGGGCTTCAACTTCAGGAACTGATTCGCT
